>Addgene plasmid #81784 | pDONR223_RBM11_WT | addgene full sequence | sequence record 169131 | Addgene NGS Result
CTTTCCTGCGTTATCCCCTGATTCTGTGGATAACCGTATTACCGCCTTTGAGTGAGCTGATACCGCTCGC
CGCAGCCGAACGACCGAGCGCAGCGAGTCAGTGAGCGAGGAAGCGGAAGAGCGCCCAATACGCAAACCGC
CTCTCCCCGCGCGTTGGCCGATTCATTAATGCAGCTGGCACGACAGGTTTCCCGACTGGAAAGCGGGCAG
TGAGCGCAACGCAATTAATACGCGTACCGCTAGCCAGGAAGAGTTTGTAGAAACGCAAAAAGGCCATCCG
TCAGGATGGCCTTCTGCTTAGTTTGATGCCTGGCAGTTTATGGCGGGCGTCCTGCCCGCCACCCTCCGGG
CCGTTGCTTCACAACGTTCAAATCCGCTCCCGGCGGATTTGTCCTACTCAGGAGAGCGTTCACCGACAAA
CAACAGATAAAACGAAAGGCCCAGTCTTCCGACTGAGCCTTTCGTTTTATTTGATGCCTGGCAGTTCCCT
ACTCTCGCGTTAACGCTAGCATGGATGTTTTCCCAGTCACGACGTTGTAAAACGACGGCCAGTCTTAAGC
TCGGGCCCCAAATAATGATTTTATTTTGACTGATAGTGACCTGTTCGTTGCAACAAATTGATGAGCAATG
CTTTTTTATAATGCCAACTTTGTACAAAAAAGTTGGCACCATGTTCCCTGCTCAGGAGGAGGCCGACAGG
ACCGTGTTTGTTGGGAATTTAGAGGCCCGAGTTCGGGAAGAGATTCTGTACGAGCTGTTCCTTCAGGCGG
GGCCACTAACCAAAGTGACTATATGCAAAGACAGAGAAGGAAAGCCAAAGTCTTTTGGATTTGTCTGCTT
TAAACACCCAGAATCGGTGTCTTATGCCATAGCTTTGCTGAATGGAATTCGTTTATATGGAAGACCAATT
AACGTGCAGTATCGATTTGGGAGTTCTCGCTCTTCTGAACCAGCTAACCAAAGTTTTGAGAGCTGTGTTA
AGATAAATTCACACAACTACAGGAATGAAGAAATGTTGGTGGGCAGATCTTCCTTTCCCATGCAGTATTT
TCCAATTAATAATACTTCTTTACCTCAAGAATATTTTCTCTTTCAGAAGATGCAGTGGCATGTGTATAAT
CCAGTGCTGCAGCTTCCTTACTATGAAATGACAGCTCCACTTCCTAATAGTGCATCCGTGTCTTCCTCAC
TGAATCATGTTCCAGATCTTGAGGCTGGACCCAGCTCATATAAATGGACTCACCAACAACCAAGTGACTC
TGACCTTTATCAGATGACAGCTCCACTTCCTAATAGTGCATCCGTGTCTTCCTCACTGAATCATGTTCCA
GATCTTGAGGCTGGACCCAGCTCATATAAATGGACTCACCAACAACCAAGTGACTCTGACCTTTATCAGA
TGAATAAACGAAAGAGACAAAAGCAAACAAGTGATAGTGATAGTAGCACAGACAACAACAGAGGCAACGA
ATGTAGCCAAAAGTTCCGAAAGTCTAAGAAGAAGAAAAGATACTGATTGCCAACTTTCTTGTACAAAGTT
GGCATTATAAGAAAGCATTGCTTATCAATTTGTTGCAACGAACAGGTCACTATCAGTCAAAATAAAATCA
TTATTTGCCATCCAGCTGATATCCCCTATAGTGAGTCGTATTACATGGTCATAGCTGTTTCCTGGCAGCT
CTGGCCCGTGTCTCAAAATCTCTGATGTTACATTGCACAAGATAAAAATATATCATCATGCCTCCTCTAG
ACCAGCCAGGACAGAAATGCCTCGACTTCGCTGCTACCCAAGGTTGCCGGGTGACGCACACCGTGGAAAC
GGATGAAGGCACGAACCCAGTGGACATAAGCCTGTTCGGTTCGTAAGCTGTAATGCAAGTAGCGTATGCG
CTCACGCAACTGGTCCAGAACCTTGACCGAACGCAGCGGTGGTAACGGCGCAGTGGCGGTTTTCATGGCT
TGTTATGACTGTTTTTTTGGGGTACAGTCTATGCCTCGGGCATCCAAGCAGCAAGCGCGTTACGCCGTGG
GTCGATGTTTGATGTTATGGAGCAGCAACGATGTTACGCAGCAGGGCAGTCGCCCTAAAACAAAGTTAAA
CATTATGAGGGAAGCGGTGATCGCCGAAGTATCGACTCAACTATCAGAGGTAGTTGGCGTCATCGAGCGC
CATCTCGAACCGACGTTGCTGGCCGTACATTTGTACGGCTCCGCAGTGGATGGCGGCCTGAAGCCACACA
GTGATATTGATTTGCTGGTTACGGTGACCGTAAGGCTTGATGAAACAACGCGGCGAGCTTTGATCAACGA
CCTTTTGGAAACTTCGGCTTCCCCTGGAGAGAGCGAGATTCTCCGCGCTGTAGAAGTCACCATTGTTGTG
CACGACGACATCATTCCGTGGCGTTATCCAGCTAAGCGCGAACTGCAATTTGGAGAATGGCAGCGCAATG
ACATTCTTGCAGGTATCTTCGAGCCAGCCACGATCGACATTGATCTGGCTATCTTGCTGACAAAAGCAAG
AGAACATAGCGTTGCCTTGGTAGGTCCAGCGGCGGAGGAACTCTTTGATCCGGTTCCTGAACAGGATCTA
TTTGAGGCGCTAAATGAAACCTTAACGCTATGGAACTCGCCGCCCGACTGGGCTGGCGATGAGCGAAATG
TAGTGCTTACGTTGTCCCGCATTTGGTACAGCGCAGTAACCGGCAAAATCGCGCCGAAGGATGTCGCTGC
CGACTGGGCAATGGAGCGCCTGCCGGCCCAGTATCAGCCCGTCATACTTGAAGCTAGACAGGCTTATCTT
GGACAAGAAGAAGATCGCTTGGCCTCGCGCGCAGATCAGTTGGAAGAATTTGTCCACTACGTGAAAGGCG
AGATCACCAAGGTAGTCGGCAAATAACCCTCGAGCCACCCATGACCAAAATCCCTTAACGTGAGTTACGC
GTCGTTCCACTGAGCGTCAGACCCCGTAGAAAAGATCAAAGGATCTTCTTGAGATCCTTTTTTTCTGCGC
GTAATCTGCTGCTTGCAAACAAAAAAACCACCGCTACCAGCGGTGGTTTGTTTGCCGGATCAAGAGCTAC
CAACTCTTTTTCCGAAGGTAACTGGCTTCAGCAGAGCGCAGATACCAAATACTGTTCTTCTAGTGTAGCC
GTAGTTAGGCCACCACTTCAAGAACTCTGTAGCACCGCCTACATACCTCGCTCTGCTAATCCTGTTACCA
GTGGCTGCTGCCAGTGGCGATAAGTCGTGTCTTACCGGGTTGGACTCAAGACGATAGTTACCGGATAAGG
CGCAGCGGTCGGGCTGAACGGGGGGTTCGTGCACACAGCCCAGCTTGGAGCGAACGACCTACACCGAACT
GAGATACCTACAGCGTGAGCTATGAGAAAGCGCCACGCTTCCCGAAGGGAGAAAGGCGGACAGGTATCCG
GTAAGCGGCAGGGTCGGAACAGGAGAGCGCACGAGGGAGCTTCCAGGGGGAAACGCCTGGTATCTTTATA
GTCCTGTCGGGTTTCGCCACCTCTGACTTGAGCGTCGATTTTTGTGATGCTCGTCAGGGGGGCGGAGCCT
ATGGAAAAACGCCAGCAACGCGGCCTTTTTACGGTTCCTGGCCTTTTGCTGGCCTTTTGCTCACATGTT
Features (pLannotate 1.2.2; 12 found; start..end, strand, type, name):
    121..213     +  CDS            lacI (fragment): lac repressor; lacI; The lac repressor binds to the lac operator to inhibit transcription in E. coli. This inhibition can be relieved by adding lactose or isopropyl-β-D-thiogalactopyranoside (IPTG).
    268..295     -  terminator     rrnB T2 terminator: transcription terminator T2 from the E. coli rrnB gene
    427..470     +  terminator     rrnB T1 terminator: Escherichia coli rrnB; transcription terminator T1 from the E. coli rrnB gene
    517..553     -  CDS            lacZα (fragment): LacZα fragment of β-galactosidase; lacZ fragment
    570..665     +  protein_bind   attL3: mutant version of attL; recombination site for the Gateway® LR reaction LR Clonase™
    671..1513    +  CDS            RBM11: RBM11_HUMAN - Experimental evidence at protein level: Swiss-Prot protein existence level 1. Tissue-specific splicing factor with potential implication in the regulation of alternative splicing during neuron and germ cell differentiation. Antagonizes SRSF1-mediated BCL-X splicing. May affect the choice of alternative 5' splice sites by binding to specific sequences in exons and antagonizing the SR protein SRSF1. From Homo sapiens (Human).
   1521..1616    -  protein_bind   attL3: mutant version of attL; recombination site for the Gateway® LR reaction LR Clonase™
   1635..1653    -  promoter       T7 promoter: promoter for bacteriophage T7 RNA polymerase
   1843..1866    +  promoter       Pc promoter (fragment): intI1 (promoter lies within the coding sequence); class 1 integron promoter
   2042..2098    +  CDS            GmR (fragment): gentamycin acetyltransferase; aacC1; confers resistance to gentamycin
   2105..2896    +  CDS            SmR: aminoglycoside adenylyltransferase (Murphy, 1985); aadA; confers resistance to spectinomycin and streptomycin
   2989..3577    +  rep_origin     ori: high-copy-number ColE1/pMB1/pBR322/pUC origin of replication
