[The description below was written by a language model from this plasmid's Addgene catalogue record and pLannotate feature annotations shown in this document.]
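Description:
pDONR223_RBM11_WT is a Gateway entry clone built on the Invitrogen pDONR223 backbone, carrying the wild-type human RBM11 open reading frame. It belongs to the Target Accelerator Plasmid Collection, a set of ORF clones assembled for systematic functional testing of cancer-associated alleles alongside their wild-type references. The sequenced record is 3,639 nt. The plasmid is maintained in E. coli at high copy from a ColE1/pUC-type origin and is selected with spectinomycin through the aadA (SmR) aminoglycoside adenylyltransferase gene, which lies downstream of a class 1 integron Pc promoter fragment and a remnant of a gentamicin resistance gene.

The RBM11 coding sequence, which encodes a tissue-specific splicing factor reported to antagonize SRSF1 in splice-site choice, is flanked on both sides by attL recombination sites. The automated annotation labels both as attL3, so the exact attL variants should not be inferred from the table alone. These sites allow the ORF to be moved by an LR Clonase reaction into any compatible destination vector. The insert is in the "closed" configuration, with a stop codon immediately following the ORF, so it yields native or N-terminally tagged protein rather than C-terminal fusions after transfer. No promoter drives the insert in this plasmid. The rrnB T1 and T2 terminators upstream insulate the cassette from read-through transcription, and a T7 promoter sits just outside the downstream attL site, pointing back toward the insert. Short lacI and lacZα fragments are backbone remnants with no functional role. The construct serves as a shuttle and sequence-verified source of RBM11 rather than an expression vector.
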