Addgene plasmid #81784: pDONR223_RBM11_WT
Purpose: Gateway Donor vector containing RBM11 ,part of the Target Accelerator Plasmid Collection.
Depositing lab: Jesse Boehm & William Hahn & David Root. Depositing organization: Broad Institute. Publication: Systematic Functional Interrogation of Rare Cancer Variants Identifies Oncogenic Alleles. Kim E, Ilic N, Shrestha Y, Zou L, Kamburov A, Zhu C, Yang X, Lubonja R, Tran N, Nguyen C, Lawrence MS, Piccioni F, Bagul M, Doench JG, Chouinard CR, Wu X, Hogstrom L, Natoli T, Tamayo P, Horn H, Corsello SM, Lage K, Root DE, Subramanian A, Golub TR, Getz G, Boehm JS, Hahn WC. Cancer Discov. 2016 Jul;6(7):714-26. doi: 10.1158/2159-8290.CD-16-0160. Epub 2016 May 4. PubMed 27147599.
Backbone
  Vector backbone: pDONR223
  Backbone manufacturer: Invitrogen
  Backbone size w/o insert (bp): 2790
  Vector type: Gateway Entry vector
Growth in bacteria
  Bacterial resistance: Spectinomycin, 50 μg/mL
  Growth temperature: 37°C
  Growth strain: DH5alpha
  Copy number: High Copy
Gene/Insert
  Gene/Insert name: RBM11 (alt name: NM_144770.4)
  Species: H. sapiens (human)
  Mutation: WT
  Entrez Gene: RBM11
  Promoter: None
  Cloning method: Gateway Cloning
  Sequencing primers: 5′ M13pUC-fwd; 3′ M13-Rev
Terms and licenses: Academic/Nonprofit Terms; Industry Terms: Not Available to Industry
Depositor comments: Closed state: stop codon immediately follows insert
How to cite: pDONR223_RBM11_WT was a gift from Jesse Boehm & William Hahn & David Root (Addgene plasmid # 81784 ; http://n2t.net/addgene:81784 ; RRID:Addgene_81784)
