>Addgene plasmid #81784 | pDONR223_RBM11_WT | depositor partial sequence | sequence record 155103 | Insert sequence
ATGTTCCCTGCTCAGGAGGAGGCCGACAGGACCGTGTTTGTTGGGAATTTAGAGGCCCGAGTTCGGGAAG
AGATTCTGTACGAGCTGTTCCTTCAGGCGGGGCCACTAACCAAAGTGACTATATGCAAAGACAGAGAAGG
AAAGCCAAAGTCTTTTGGATTTGTCTGCTTTAAACACCCAGAATCGGTGTCTTATGCCATAGCTTTGCTG
AATGGAATTCGTTTATATGGAAGACCAATTAACGTGCAGTATCGATTTGGGAGTTCTCGCTCTTCTGAAC
CAGCTAACCAAAGTTTTGAGAGCTGTGTTAAGATAAATTCACACAACTACAGGAATGAAGAAATGTTGGT
GGGCAGATCTTCCTTTCCCATGCAGTATTTTCCAATTAATAATACTTCTTTACCTCAAGAATATTTTCTC
TTTCAGAAGATGCAGTGGCATGTGTATAATCCAGTGCTGCAGCTTCCTTACTATGAAATGACAGCTCCAC
TTCCTAATAGTGCATCCGTGTCTTCCTCACTGAATCATGTTCCAGATCTTGAGGCTGGACCCAGCTCATA
TAAATGGACTCACCAACAACCAAGTGACTCTGACCTTTATCAGATGACAGCTCCACTTCCTAATAGTGCA
TCCGTGTCTTCCTCACTGAATCATGTTCCAGATCTTGAGGCTGGACCCAGCTCATATAAATGGACTCACC
AACAACCAAGTGACTCTGACCTTTATCAGATGAATAAACGAAAGAGACAAAAGCAAACAAGTGATAGTGA
TAGTAGCACAGACAACAACAGAGGCAACGAATGTAGCCAAAAGTTCCGAAAGTCTAAGAAGAAGAAAAGA
TAC
