>Addgene plasmid #81784 | pDONR223_RBM11_WT | addgene partial sequence | sequence record 160498 | M13-F20 5'-TGTAAAACGACGGCCAGT-3'
TTTTATTTTGACTGATAGTGACCTGTTCGTTGCAACAAATTGATGAGCAATGCTTTTTTATAATGCCAAC
TTTGTACAAAAAAGTTGGCACCATGTTCCCTGCTCAGGAGGAGGCCGACAGGACCGTGTTTGTTGGGAAT
TTAGAGGCCCGAGTTCGGGAAGAGATTCTGTACGAGCTGTTCCTTCAGGCGGGGCCACTAACCAAAGTGA
CTATATGCAAAGACAGAGAAGGAAAGCCAAAGTCTTTTGGATTTGTCTGCTTTAAACACCCAGAATCGGT
GTCTTATGCCATAGCTTTGCTGAATGGAATTCGTTTATATGGAAGACCAATTAACGTGCAGTATCGATTT
GGGAGTTCTCGCTCTTCTGAACCAGCTAACCAAAGTTTTGAGAGCTGTGTTAAGATAAATTCACACAACT
ACAGGAATGAAGAAATGTTGGTGGGCAGATCTTCCTTTCCCATGCAGTATTTTCCAATTAATAATACTTC
TTTACCTCAAGAATATTTTCTCTTTCAGAAGATGCAGTGGCATGTGTATAATCCAGTGCTGCAGCTTCCT
TACTATGAAATGACAGCTCCACTTCCTAATAGTGCATCCGTGTCTTCCTCACTGAATCATGTTCCAGATC
TTGAGGCTGGACCCAGCTCATATAAATGGACTCACCAACAACCAAGTGACTCTGACCTTTATCAGATGAC
AGCTCCACTTCCTAATAGTGCATCCGTGTCTTCCTCACTGAATCATGTTCCAGATCTTGAGGCTGGACCC
AGCTCATATAAATGGACTCACCAACAACCAAGTGACTCTGACCTTTATCAGATGAATAAACGAAAGAGAC
AAAAGCAAACAAGTGATAGTGATAGTAGCACAGACAACAACAGAGGCAACGAATGTAGCCAAAAGTTCCG
AAAGTCTAAGAAGAAGAAAAGATACTGATTGCCA
